Addgene plasmid #141528: TFORF0123
Purpose: Lentiviral vector for overexpressing the OLIG2 transcription factor ORF with a unique 24-bp barcode. Barcodes facilitate identification of transcription factors in pooled screens.
Depositing lab: Feng Zhang. Depositing organization: Broad Institute. Publication: A transcription factor atlas of directed differentiation. Joung J, Ma S, Tay T, Geiger-Schuller KR, Kirchgatterer PC, Verdine VK, Guo B, Arias-Garcia MA, Allen WE, Singh A, Kuksenko O, Abudayyeh OO, Gootenberg JS, Fu Z, Macrae RK, Buenrostro JD, Regev A, Zhang F. Cell. 2023 Jan 5;186(1):209-229.e26. doi: 10.1016/j.cell.2022.11.026. PubMed 36608654.
Backbone
  Vector backbone: pLX_TRC317
  Backbone manufacturer: Broad Institute Genetic Perturbation Platform
  Backbone size w/o insert (bp): 8264
  Vector type: Mammalian Expression, Lentiviral
  Selectable markers: Puromycin
Growth in bacteria
  Bacterial resistance: Ampicillin, 100 μg/mL
  Growth temperature: 37°C
  Growth strain: NEB Stable
  Copy number: High Copy
Gene/Insert
  Gene/Insert name: OLIG2
  Species: H. sapiens (human)
  Insert size (bp): 1073
  Entrez Gene: OLIG2 (a.k.a. BHLHB1, OLIGO2, PRKCBP2, RACK17, bHLHe19)
  Promoter: EF1a
  Cloning method: Unknown
  Sequencing primers: 5′ GGGTGGAGACTGAAGTTAGGCCAG; 3′ CACATAGCGTAAAAGGAGCAACATAG
Terms and licenses: Academic/Nonprofit Terms; Industry Terms: Not Available to Industry
Depositor comments: NM_005806,XM_005260908,ENST00000382357,ENST00000333337 . The transcription factor ORF portion of this plasmid was synthesized by Genewiz. Please test multiple small colonies in case of plasmid recombination. To make this collection available in a timely manner, a portion of this collection was not fully sequenced by Addgene. If an Addgene verified full plasmid sequence is not available, please contact us prior to placing an order to request the full sequence.
How to cite: TFORF0123 was a gift from Feng Zhang (Addgene plasmid # 141528 ; http://n2t.net/addgene:141528 ; RRID:Addgene_141528)
