[The description below was written by a language model from this plasmid's Addgene catalogue record and pLannotate feature annotations shown in this document.]
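Description:
TFORF0123 is a lentiviral mammalian expression plasmid built on the pLX_TRC317 backbone and carrying the human OLIG2 open reading frame, one member of a barcoded transcription factor ORF collection. It is propagated in E. coli through a high-copy ColE1/pUC-type origin with ampicillin selection (AmpR under its own bla promoter). An f1 origin and remnants of a lac/lacZα cloning region flanked by T3 and T7 promoters are also annotated in the bacterial portion. The depositor warns that the plasmid can recombine, as is common for LTR-containing vectors.

The viral segment has a third-generation layout. An RSV promoter fused to a truncated HIV-1 5' LTR drives genomic RNA production in packaging cells, followed by the Ψ packaging signal, a gag fragment, the Rev response element for Rev-dependent nuclear export, and a cPPT/CTS. A ΔU3 self-inactivating 3' LTR and a downstream SV40 polyadenylation signal close the unit. Within the provirus, an SV40 early promoter/origin region precedes a puromycin N-acetyltransferase gene for selecting transduced cells. A separate EF-1α promoter drives constitutive OLIG2 expression, with a WPRE downstream to enhance transcript stability and expression. OLIG2 is a bHLH factor involved in oligodendrocyte and motor neuron specification.

According to the record, the construct carries a unique 24-bp barcode that identifies the transcription factor in pooled screens. The barcode is not annotated as a feature in the table, although the listed insert size exceeds the annotated coding sequence by about 100 bp. A short U6 promoter fragment sits between the ORF and the WPRE, and its function is not stated. The vector is intended for overexpression screens of transcription factors, such as studies of directed differentiation.
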