Features (pLannotate 1.2.2; 31 found; start..end, strand, type, name):
      5..231     +  promoter       RSV promoter: Rous sarcoma virus enhancer/promoter
    232..412     +  LTR            5' LTR (truncated): truncated 5' long terminal repeat (LTR) from HIV-1
    459..584     +  misc_feature   HIV-1 Ψ: packaging signal of human immunodeficiency virus type 1
    568..931     +  CDS            HIV-1 gag (fragment): gag protein from human immunodeficiency virus 1; gag
   1077..1310    +  misc_feature   RRE: The Rev response element (RRE) of HIV-1 allows for Rev-dependent mRNA export from the nucleus to the cytoplasm.
   1687..1713    +  CDS            Rev (fragment): human immunodeficiency virus 1 (HIV-1) Rev protein; rev; enhances nuclear export of unspliced and incompletely spliced viral mRNAs
   1720..1743    +  promoter       SV40 promoter (fragment): SV40 early promoter
   1744..1815    +  promoter       SV40 promoter (fragment): SV40 enhancer and early promoter
   1839..1974    +  rep_origin     SV40 ori: SV40 origin of replication
   2020..2616    +  CDS            PuroR (fragment): puromycin N-acetyltransferase; pac from Streptomyces; confers resistance to puromycin
   2665..2782    +  misc_feature   cPPT/CTS: central polypurine tract and central termination sequence of HIV-1
   2847..2913    +  CDS            small t antigen (fragment): SV40 (simian virus 40) small t antigen
   2920..4098    +  promoter       EF-1α promoter: strong constitutive promoter for human elongation factor EF-1α
   4115..5083    +  CDS            OLIG2: OLIG2_HUMAN - Also known as BHLHB1, BHLHE19, PRKCBP2, RACK17. Experimental evidence at protein level: Swiss-Prot protein existence level 1. Required for oligodendrocyte and motor neuron specification in the spinal cord, as well as for the development of somatic motor neurons in the hindbrain. Functions together with ZNF488 to promote oligodendrocyte differentiation. Cooperates with OLIG1 to establish the pMN domain of the embryonic neural tube. Antagonist of V2 interneuron and of NKX2-2-induced V3 interneuron development. From Homo sapiens (Human).
   5099..5152    +  promoter       U6 promoter (fragment): RNA polymerase III promoter for human U6 snRNA
   5194..5782    +  misc_feature   WPRE: woodchuck hepatitis virus posttranscriptional regulatory element
   5833..5852    +  misc_feature   cPPT/CTS (fragment): central polypurine tract and central termination sequence of HIV-1
   5854..6087    +  LTR            3' LTR (ΔU3): self-inactivating 3' long terminal repeat (LTR) from HIV-1
   6165..6286    +  polyA_signal   SV40 poly(A) signal: SV40 polyadenylation signal
   6326..6461    +  rep_origin     SV40 ori: SV40 origin of replication
   6482..6500    -  promoter       T7 promoter: promoter for bacteriophage T7 RNA polymerase
   6508..6663    +  CDS            lacZα (fragment): LacZα fragment of β-galactosidase; lacZ fragment
   6668..7096    +  rep_origin     f1 ori (sequence partly withheld): f1 bacteriophage origin of replication; arrow indicates direction of (+) strand synthesis
   7149..7253    +  promoter       AmpR promoter: bla
   7254..8114    +  CDS            AmpR: β-lactamase; bla; confers resistance to ampicillin, carbenicillin, and related antibiotics
   8285..8873    +  rep_origin     ori: high-copy-number ColE1/pMB1/pBR322/pUC origin of replication
   9056..9148    +  CDS            lacI (fragment): lac repressor; lacI; The lac repressor binds to the lac operator to inhibit transcription in E. coli. This inhibition can be relieved by adding lactose or isopropyl-β-D-thiogalactopyranoside (IPTG).
   9161..9182    +  protein_bind   CAP binding site: CAP binding activates transcription in the presence of cAMP. E. coli catabolite activator protein
   9197..9227    +  promoter       lac promoter: promoter for the E. coli lac operon
   9235..9251    +  protein_bind   lac operator: The lac repressor binds to the lac operator to inhibit transcription in E. coli. This inhibition can be relieved by adding lactose or isopropyl-β-D-thiogalactopyranoside (IPTG). lac repressor encoded by lacI
   9296..9314    +  promoter       T3 promoter: promoter for bacteriophage T3 RNA polymerase
>Addgene plasmid #141528 | TFORF0123 | depositor full sequence | sequence record 276720 | Full Sequence
TTAATGTAGTCTTATGCAATACTCTTGTAGTCTTGCAACATGGTAACGATGAGTTAGCAACATGCCTTAC
AAGGAGAGAAAAAGCACCGTGCATGCCGATTGGTGGAAGTAAGGTGGTACGATCGTGCCTTATTAGGAAG
GCAACAGACGGGTCTGACATGGATTGGACGAACCACTGAATTGCCGCATTGCAGAGATATTGTATTTAAG
TGCCTAGCTCGATACATAAACGGGTCTCTCTGGTTAGACCAGATCTGAGCCTGGGAGCTCTCTGGCTAAC
TAGGGAACCCACTGCTTAAGCCTCAATAAAGCTTGCCTTGAGTGCTTCAAGTAGTGTGTGCCCGTCTGTT
GTGTGACTCTGGTAACTAGAGATCCCTCAGACCCTTTTAGTCAGTGTGGAAAATCTCTAGCAGTGGCGCC
CGAACAGGGACTTGAAAGCGAAAGGGAAACCAGAGGAGCTCTCTCGACGCAGGACTCGGCTTGCTGAAGC
GCGCACGGCAAGAGGCGAGGGGCGGCGACTGGTGAGTACGCCAAAAATTTTGACTAGCGGAGGCTAGAAG
GAGAGAGATGGGTGCGAGAGCGTCAGTATTAAGCGGGGGAGAATTAGATCGCGATGGGAAAAAATTCGGT
TAAGGCCAGGGGGAAAGAAAAAATATAAATTAAAACATATAGTATGGGCAAGCAGGGAGCTAGAACGATT
CGCAGTTAATCCTGGCCTGTTAGAAACATCAGAAGGCTGTAGACAAATACTGGGACAGCTACAACCATCC
CTTCAGACAGGATCAGAAGAACTTAGATCATTATATAATACAGTAGCAACCCTCTATTGTGTGCATCAAA
GGATAGAGATAAAAGACACCAAGGAAGCTTTAGACAAGATAGAGGAAGAGCAAAACAAAAGTAAGACCAC
CGCACAGCAAGCGGCCGCTGATCTTCAGACCTGGAGGAGGAGATATGAGGGACAATTGGAGAAGTGAATT
ATATAAATATAAAGTAGTAAAAATTGAACCATTAGGAGTAGCACCCACCAAGGCAAAGAGAAGAGTGGTG
CAGAGAGAAAAAAGAGCAGTGGGAATAGGAGCTTTGTTCCTTGGGTTCTTGGGAGCAGCAGGAAGCACTA
TGGGCGCAGCGTCAATGACGCTGACGGTACAGGCCAGACAATTATTGTCTGGTATAGTGCAGCAGCAGAA
CAATTTGCTGAGGGCTATTGAGGCGCAACAGCATCTGTTGCAACTCACAGTCTGGGGCATCAAGCAGCTC
CAGGCAAGAATCCTGGCTGTGGAAAGATACCTAAAGGATCAACAGCTCCTGGGGATTTGGGGTTGCTCTG
GAAAACTCATTTGCACCACTGCTGTGCCTTGGAATGCTAGTTGGAGTAATAAATCTCTGGAACAGATTTG
GAATCACACGACCTGGATGGAGTGGGACAGAGAAATTAACAATTACACAAGCTTAATACACTCCTTAATT
GAAGAATCGCAAAACCAGCAAGAAAAGAATGAACAAGAATTATTGGAATTAGATAAATGGGCAAGTTTGT
GGAATTGGTTTAACATAACAAATTGGCTGTGGTATATAAAATTATTCATAATGATAGTAGGAGGCTTGGT
AGGTTTAAGAATAGTTTTTGCTGTACTTTCTATAGTGAATAGAGTTAGGCAGGGATATTCACCATTATCG
TTTCAGACCCACCTCCCAACCCCGAGGGGACCCATGCATTGCATCTCAATTAGTCAGCAACCAGGTGTGG
AAAGTCCCCAGGCTCCCCAGCAGGCAGAAGTATGCAAAGCATGCGTCTCAATTAGTCAGCAACCATAGTC
CCGCCCCTAACTCCGCCCATCCCGCCCCTAACTCCGCCCAGTTCCGCCCATTCTCCGCCCCATGGCTGAC
TAATTTTTTTTATTTATGCAGAGGCCGAGGCCGCCTCGGCCTCTGAGCTATTCCAGAAGTAGTGAGGAGG
CTTTTTTGGAGGCCTAGGCTTTTGCAAAAAGCTTTCTAGAGGTACCACCGGAGCTTACCATGACCGAGTA
CAAGCCCACGGTGCGCCTCGCCACCCGCGACGACGTCCCCAGGGCCGTACGCACCCTCGCCGCCGCGTTC
GCCGACTACCCCGCCACGCGCCACACCGTCGATCCGGACCGCCACATCGAGCGGGTCACCGAGCTGCAAG
AACTCTTCCTCACGCGCGTCGGGCTCGACATCGGCAAGGTGTGGGTCGCGGACGACGGCGCCGCCGTGGC
GGTCTGGACCACGCCGGAGAGCGTCGAAGCGGGGGCGGTGTTCGCCGAGATCGGCCCGCGCATGGCCGAG
TTGAGCGGTTCCCGGCTGGCCGCGCAGCAACAGATGGAAGGCCTCCTGGCGCCGCACCGGCCCAAGGAGC
CCGCGTGGTTCCTGGCCACCGTCGGCGTCTCGCCCGACCACCAGGGCAAGGGTCTGGGCAGCGCCGTCGT
GCTCCCCGGAGTGGAGGCGGCCGAGCGCGCCGGGGTGCCCGCCTTCCTGGAGACCTCCGCGCCCCGCAAC
CTCCCCTTCTACGAGCGGCTCGGCTTCACCGTCACCGCCGACGTCGAGGTGCCCGAAGGACCGCGCACCT
GGTGCATGACCCGCAAGCCCGGTGCCAGTTAACGAATTCTAGATCTTGAGACAAATGGCAGTATTCATCC
ACAATTTTAAAAGAAAAGGGGGGATTGGGGGGTACAGTGCAGGGGAAAGAATAGTAGACATAATAGCAAC
AGACATACAAACTAAAGAATTACAAAAACAAATTACAAAAATTCAAAATTTTCGGGTTTATTACAGGGAC
AGCAGAGATCCACTTTGGCGCCGGCTCGAGGCCTGCAGGTGCAAAGATGGATAAAGTTTTAAACAGAGAG
GAATCTTTGCAGCTAATGGACCTTCTAGGTCTTGAAAGGAGTGGGAATTGGCTCCGGTGCCCGTCAGTGG
GCAGAGCGCACATCGCCCACAGTCCCCGAGAAGTTGGGGGGAGGGGTCGGCAATTGAACCGGTGCCTAGA
GAAGGTGGCGCGGGGTAAACTGGGAAAGTGATGTCGTGTACTGGCTCCGCCTTTTTCCCGAGGGTGGGGG
AGAACCGTATATAAGTGCAGTAGTCGCCGTGAACGTTCTTTTTCGCAACGGGTTTGCCGCCAGAACACAG
GTAAGTGCCGTGTGTGGTTCCCGCGGGCCTGGCCTCTTTACGGGTTATGGCCCTTGCGTGCCTTGAATTA
CTTCCACCTGGCTGCAGTACGTGATTCTTGATCCCGAGCTTCGGGTTGGAAGTGGGTGGGAGAGTTCGAG
GCCTTGCGCTTAAGGAGCCCCTTCGCCTCGTGCTTGAGTTGAGGCCTGGCCTGGGCGCTGGGGCCGCCGC
GTGCGAATCTGGTGGCACCTTCGCGCCTGTCTCGCTGCTTTCGATAAGTCTCTAGCCATTTAAAATTTTT
GATGACCTGCTGCGACGCTTTTTTTCTGGCAAGATAGTCTTGTAAATGCGGGCCAAGATCTGCACACTGG
TATTTCGGTTTTTGGGGCCGCGGGCGGCGACGGGGCCCGTGCGTCCCAGCGCACATGTTCGGCGAGGCGG
GGCCTGCGAGCGCGGCCACCGAGAATCGGACGGGGGTAGTCTCAAGCTGGCCGGCCTGCTCTGGTGCCTG
GCCTCGCGCCGCCGTGTATCGCCCCGCCCTGGGCGGCAAGGCTGGCCCGGTCGGCACCAGTTGCGTGAGC
GGAAAGATGGCCGCTTCCCGGCCCTGCTGCAGGGAGCTCAAAATGGAGGACGCGGCGCTCGGGAGAGCGG
GCGGGTGAGTCACCCACACAAAGGAAAAGGGCCTTTCCGTCCTCAGCCGTCGCTTCATGTGACTCCACGG
AGTACCGGGCGCCGTCCAGGCACCTCGATTAGTTCTCGAGCTTTTGGAGTACGTCGTCTTTAGGTTGGGG
GGAGGGGTTTTATGCGATGGAGTTTCCCCACACTGAGTGGGTGGAGACTGAAGTTAGGCCAGCTTGGCAC
TTGATGTAATTCTCCTTGGAATTTGCCCTTTTTGAGTTTGGATCTTGGTTCATTCTCAAGCCTCAGACAG
TGGTTCAAAGTTTTTTTCTTCCATTTCAGGTGTCGTGAGGCTAGCACCGCCACCATGGACTCGGACGCCA
GCCTGGTGTCCAGCCGCCCGTCGTCGCCAGAGCCCGATGACCTTTTTCTGCCGGCCCGGAGTAAGGGCAG
CAGCGGCAGCGCCTTCACTGGGGGCACCGTGTCCTCGTCCACCCCGAGTGACTGCCCGCCGGAGCTGAGC
GCCGAGCTGCGCGGCGCTATGGGCTCTGCGGGCGCGCATCCTGGGGACAAGCTAGGAGGCAGTGGCTTCA
AGTCATCCTCGTCCAGCACCTCGTCGTCTACGTCGTCGGCGGCTGCGTCGTCCACCAAGAAGGACAAGAA
GCAAATGACAGAGCCGGAGCTGCAGCAGCTGCGTCTCAAGATCAACAGCCGCGAGCGCAAGCGCATGCAC
GACCTCAACATCGCCATGGATGGCCTCCGCGAGGTCATGCCGTACGCACACGGCCCTTCGGTGCGCAAGC
TTTCCAAGATCGCCACGCTGCTGCTGGCGCGCAACTACATCCTCATGCTCACCAACTCGCTGGAGGAGAT
GAAGCGACTGGTGAGCGAGATCTACGGGGGCCACCACGCTGGCTTCCACCCGTCGGCCTGCGGCGGCCTG
GCGCACTCCGCGCCCCTGCCCGCCGCCACCGCGCACCCGGCAGCAGCAGCGCACGCCGCACATCACCCCG
CGGTGCACCACCCCATCCTGCCGCCCGCCGCCGCAGCGGCTGCTGCCGCCGCTGCAGCCGCGGCTGTGTC
CAGCGCCTCTCTGCCCGGATCCGGGCTGCCGTCGGTCGGCTCCATCCGTCCACCGCACGGCCTACTCAAG
TCTCCGTCTGCTGCCGCGGCCGCCCCGCTGGGGGGCGGGGGCGGCGGCAGTGGGGCGAGCGGGGGCTTCC
AGCACTGGGGCGGCATGCCCTGCCCCTGCAGCATGTGCCAGGTGCCGCCGCCGCACCACCACGTGTCGGC
TATGGGCGCCGGCAGCCTGCCGCGCCTCACCTCCGACGCCAAGTAGTAATGAACTAGTCCGTAACTTGAA
AGTATTTCGATTTCTTGGCTTTATATATCTTGTGGAAAGGACGACTTGCCTGTATGCGGGCCCTGGCCAC
GCGTTAAGTCGACAATCAACCTCTGGATTACAAAATTTGTGAAAGATTGACTGGTATTCTTAACTATGTT
GCTCCTTTTACGCTATGTGGATACGCTGCTTTAATGCCTTTGTATCATGCTATTGCTTCCCGTATGGCTT
TCATTTTCTCCTCCTTGTATAAATCCTGGTTGCTGTCTCTTTATGAGGAGTTGTGGCCCGTTGTCAGGCA
ACGTGGCGTGGTGTGCACTGTGTTTGCTGACGCAACCCCCACTGGTTGGGGCATTGCCACCACCTGTCAG
CTCCTTTCCGGGACTTTCGCTTTCCCCCTCCCTATTGCCACGGCGGAACTCATCGCCGCCTGCCTTGCCC
GCTGCTGGACAGGGGCTCGGCTGTTGGGCACTGACAATTCCGTGGTGTTGTCGGGGAAATCATCGTCCTT
TCCTTGGCTGCTCGCCTGTGTTGCCACCTGGATTCTGCGCGGGACGTCCTTCTGCTACGTCCCTTCGGCC
CTCAATCCAGCGGACCTTCCTTCCCGCGGCCTGCTGCCGGCTCTGCGGCCTCTTCCGCGTCTTCGCCTTC
GCCCTCAGACGAGTCGGATCTCCCTTTGGGCCGCCTCCCCGCGTCGACTTTAAGACCAATGACTTACAAG
GCAGCTGTAGATCTTAGCCACTTTTTAAAAGAAAAGGGGGGACTGGAAGGGCTAATTCACTCCCAACGAA
GACAAGATCTGCTTTTTGCTTGTACTGGGTCTCTCTGGTTAGACCAGATCTGAGCCTGGGAGCTCTCTGG
CTAACTAGGGAACCCACTGCTTAAGCCTCAATAAAGCTTGCCTTGAGTGCTTCAAGTAGTGTGTGCCCGT
CTGTTGTGTGACTCTGGTAACTAGAGATCCCTCAGACCCTTTTAGTCAGTGTGGAAAATCTCTAGCAGTA
CGTATAGTAGTTCATGTCATCTTATTATTCAGTATTTATAACTTGCAAAGAAATGAATATCAGAGAGTGA
GAGGAACTTGTTTATTGCAGCTTATAATGGTTACAAATAAAGCAATAGCATCACAAATTTCACAAATAAA
GCATTTTTTTCACTGCATTCTAGTTGTGGTTTGTCCAAACTCATCAATGTATCTTATCATGTCTGGCTCT
AGCTATCCCGCCCCTAACTCCGCCCATCCCGCCCCTAACTCCGCCCAGTTCCGCCCATTCTCCGCCCCAT
GGCTGACTAATTTTTTTTATTTATGCAGAGGCCGAGGCCGCCTCGGCCTCTGAGCTATTCCAGAAGTAGT
GAGGAGGCTTTTTTGGAGGCCTAGGGACGTACCCAATTCGCCCTATAGTGAGTCGTATTACGCGCGCTCA
CTGGCCGTCGTTTTACAACGTCGTGACTGGGAAAACCCTGGCGTTACCCAACTTAATCGCCTTGCAGCAC
ATCCCCCTTTCGCCAGCTGGCGTAATAGCGAAGAGGCCCGCACCGATCGCCCTTCCCAACAGTTGCGCAG
CCTGAATGGCGAATGGG
[124 nt withheld, positions 6668-6791]
C
[91 nt withheld, positions 6793-6883]
A
[49 nt withheld, positions 6885-6933]
CCTTTGACGTTGGAGTCCACGTTCTTT
[37 nt withheld, positions 6961-6997]
ACCCTATCTCGGTCTATTCTTTTGATTTATAAGGGATTTTGCCGATTTCGGCCTATTGGTTAAAAAATGA
GCTGATTTAACAAAAATTTAACGCGAATTTTAACAAAATATTAACGCTTACAATTTAGGTGGCACTTTTC
GGGGAAATGTGCGCGGAACCCCTATTTGTTTATTTTTCTAAATACATTCAAATATGTATCCGCTCATGAG
ACAATAACCCTGATAAATGCTTCAATAATATTGAAAAAGGAAGAGTATGAGTATTCAACATTTCCGTGTC
GCCCTTATTCCCTTTTTTGCGGCATTTTGCCTTCCTGTTTTTGCTCACCCAGAAACGCTGGTGAAAGTAA
AAGATGCTGAAGATCAGTTGGGTGCACGAGTGGGTTACATCGAACTGGATCTCAACAGCGGTAAGATCCT
TGAGAGTTTTCGCCCCGAAGAACGTTTTCCAATGATGAGCACTTTTAAAGTTCTGCTATGTGGCGCGGTA
TTATCCCGTATTGACGCCGGGCAAGAGCAACTCGGTCGCCGCATACACTATTCTCAGAATGACTTGGTTG
AGTACTCACCAGTCACAGAAAAGCATCTTACGGATGGCATGACAGTAAGAGAATTATGCAGTGCTGCCAT
AACCATGAGTGATAACACTGCGGCCAACTTACTTCTGACAACGATCGGAGGACCGAAGGAGCTAACCGCT
TTTTTGCACAACATGGGGGATCATGTAACTCGCCTTGATCGTTGGGAACCGGAGCTGAATGAAGCCATAC
CAAACGACGAGCGTGACACCACGATGCCTGTAGCAATGGCAACAACGTTGCGCAAACTATTAACTGGCGA
ACTACTTACTCTAGCTTCCCGGCAACAATTAATAGACTGGATGGAGGCGGATAAAGTTGCAGGACCACTT
CTGCGCTCGGCCCTTCCGGCTGGCTGGTTTATTGCTGATAAATCTGGAGCCGGTGAGCGTGGGTCTCGCG
GTATCATTGCAGCACTGGGGCCAGATGGTAAGCCCTCCCGTATCGTAGTTATCTACACGACGGGGAGTCA
GGCAACTATGGATGAACGAAATAGACAGATCGCTGAGATAGGTGCCTCACTGATTAAGCATTGGTAACTG
TCAGACCAAGTTTACTCATATATACTTTAGATTGATTTAAAACTTCATTTTTAATTTAAAAGGATCTAGG
TGAAGATCCTTTTTGATAATCTCATGACCAAAATCCCTTAACGTGAGTTTTCGTTCCACTGAGCGTCAGA
CCCCGTAGAAAAGATCAAAGGATCTTCTTGAGATCCTTTTTTTCTGCGCGTAATCTGCTGCTTGCAAACA
AAAAAACCACCGCTACCAGCGGTGGTTTGTTTGCCGGATCAAGAGCTACCAACTCTTTTTCCGAAGGTAA
CTGGCTTCAGCAGAGCGCAGATACCAAATACTGTTCTTCTAGTGTAGCCGTAGTTAGGCCACCACTTCAA
GAACTCTGTAGCACCGCCTACATACCTCGCTCTGCTAATCCTGTTACCAGTGGCTGCTGCCAGTGGCGAT
AAGTCGTGTCTTACCGGGTTGGACTCAAGACGATAGTTACCGGATAAGGCGCAGCGGTCGGGCTGAACGG
GGGGTTCGTGCACACAGCCCAGCTTGGAGCGAACGACCTACACCGAACTGAGATACCTACAGCGTGAGCT
ATGAGAAAGCGCCACGCTTCCCGAAGGGAGAAAGGCGGACAGGTATCCGGTAAGCGGCAGGGTCGGAACA
GGAGAGCGCACGAGGGAGCTTCCAGGGGGAAACGCCTGGTATCTTTATAGTCCTGTCGGGTTTCGCCACC
TCTGACTTGAGCGTCGATTTTTGTGATGCTCGTCAGGGGGGCGGAGCCTATGGAAAAACGCCAGCAACGC
GGCCTTTTTACGGTTCCTGGCCTTTTGCTGGCCTTTTGCTCACATGTTCTTTCCTGCGTTATCCCCTGAT
TCTGTGGATAACCGTATTACCGCCTTTGAGTGAGCTGATACCGCTCGCCGCAGCCGAACGACCGAGCGCA
GCGAGTCAGTGAGCGAGGAAGCGGAAGAGCGCCCAATACGCAAACCGCCTCTCCCCGCGCGTTGGCCGAT
TCATTAATGCAGCTGGCACGACAGGTTTCCCGACTGGAAAGCGGGCAGTGAGCGCAACGCAATTAATGTG
AGTTAGCTCACTCATTAGGCACCCCAGGCTTTACACTTTATGCTTCCGGCTCGTATGTTGTGTGGAATTG
TGAGCGGATAACAATTTCACACAGGAAACAGCTATGACCATGATTACGCCAAGCGCGCAATTAACCCTCA
CTAAAGGGAACAAAAGCTGGAGCTGCAAGC
