>Addgene plasmid #141528 | TFORF0123 | depositor partial sequence | sequence record 276721 | Insert
ACCGCCACCATGGACTCGGACGCCAGCCTGGTGTCCAGCCGCCCGTCGTCGCCAGAGCCCGATGACCTTT
TTCTGCCGGCCCGGAGTAAGGGCAGCAGCGGCAGCGCCTTCACTGGGGGCACCGTGTCCTCGTCCACCCC
GAGTGACTGCCCGCCGGAGCTGAGCGCCGAGCTGCGCGGCGCTATGGGCTCTGCGGGCGCGCATCCTGGG
GACAAGCTAGGAGGCAGTGGCTTCAAGTCATCCTCGTCCAGCACCTCGTCGTCTACGTCGTCGGCGGCTG
CGTCGTCCACCAAGAAGGACAAGAAGCAAATGACAGAGCCGGAGCTGCAGCAGCTGCGTCTCAAGATCAA
CAGCCGCGAGCGCAAGCGCATGCACGACCTCAACATCGCCATGGATGGCCTCCGCGAGGTCATGCCGTAC
GCACACGGCCCTTCGGTGCGCAAGCTTTCCAAGATCGCCACGCTGCTGCTGGCGCGCAACTACATCCTCA
TGCTCACCAACTCGCTGGAGGAGATGAAGCGACTGGTGAGCGAGATCTACGGGGGCCACCACGCTGGCTT
CCACCCGTCGGCCTGCGGCGGCCTGGCGCACTCCGCGCCCCTGCCCGCCGCCACCGCGCACCCGGCAGCA
GCAGCGCACGCCGCACATCACCCCGCGGTGCACCACCCCATCCTGCCGCCCGCCGCCGCAGCGGCTGCTG
CCGCCGCTGCAGCCGCGGCTGTGTCCAGCGCCTCTCTGCCCGGATCCGGGCTGCCGTCGGTCGGCTCCAT
CCGTCCACCGCACGGCCTACTCAAGTCTCCGTCTGCTGCCGCGGCCGCCCCGCTGGGGGGCGGGGGCGGC
GGCAGTGGGGCGAGCGGGGGCTTCCAGCACTGGGGCGGCATGCCCTGCCCCTGCAGCATGTGCCAGGTGC
CGCCGCCGCACCACCACGTGTCGGCTATGGGCGCCGGCAGCCTGCCGCGCCTCACCTCCGACGCCAAGTA
GTAATGAACTAGTCCGTAACTTGAAAGTATTTCGATTTCTTGGCTTTATATATCTTGTGGAAAGGACGAC
TTGCCTGTATGCGGGCCCTGGCC
