>Addgene plasmid #141528 | TFORF0123 | depositor partial sequence | sequence record 276722 | Barcode
CTTGCCTGTATGCGGGCCCTGGCC
