>Addgene plasmid #141528 | TFORF0123 | addgene partial sequence | sequence record 353026 | WPRE-R 5'-CATAGCGTAAAAGGAGCAACA-3'
CACGCTGCTGCTGGCGCGCAACTACATCCTCATGCTCACCAACTCGCTGGAGGAGATGAAGCGACTGGTG
AGCGAGATCTACGGGGGCCACCACGCTGGCTTCCACCCGTCGGCCTGCGGCGGCCTGGCGCACTCCGCGC
CCCTGCCCGCCGCCACCGCGCACCCGGCAGCAGCAGCGCACGCCGCACATCACCCCGCGGTGCACCACCC
CATCCTGCCGCCCGCCGCCGCAGCGGCTGCTGCCGCCGCTGCAGCCGCGGCTGTGTCCAGCGCCTCTCTG
CCCGGATCCGGGCTGCCGTCGGTCGGCTCCATCCGTCCACCGCACGGCCTACTCAAGTCTCCNNCTGCTG
CCGCGGCCGCCCCGCTGGGGGGCGGGGGCGGCGGCAGTGGGGCGAGCGGGGGCTTCCAGCACTGGGGCGG
CATGCCCTGCCCCTGCAGCATGTGCCAGGTGCCGCCGCCGCACCACCACGTGTCGGCTATGGGCGCCGGC
AGCCTGCCGCGCCTCACCTCCGACGCCAAGTAGTAATGAACTAGTCCGTAACTTGAAAGTATTTCGATTT
CTTGGCTTTATATATCTTGTGGAAAGGACGACTTGCCTGTATGCGGGCCCTGGCCACGCGTTAAGTCGAC
AATCAACCTCTGGATTACAAAAT
